Addgene plasmid #30983: pHD10
Depositing lab: Adam Bogdanove & Daniel Voytas. Depositing organization: University of Minnesota. Publication: Efficient design and assembly of custom TALEN and other TAL effector-based constructs for DNA targeting. Cermak T, Doyle EL, Christian M, Wang L, Zhang Y, Schmidt C, Baller JA, Somia NV, Bogdanove AJ, Voytas DF. Nucleic Acids Res. 2011 Jul;39(12):e82. doi: 10.1093/nar/gkr218 PubMed 21493687.
Backbone
  Vector backbone: pTC14
  Backbone size w/o insert (bp): 2989
Growth in bacteria
  Bacterial resistance: Tetracycline, 10 μg/mL
  Growth temperature: 37°C
  Growth strain: DH5alpha
  Growth instructions: DH5a/LB+antibiotics
  Copy number: High Copy
Gene/Insert
  Gene/Insert name: repeat HD10
  Species: Xanthamonas oryzae
  Insert size (bp): 106
  Cloning method: Restriction Enzyme; 5′ cloning site XbaI (not destroyed); 3′ cloning site XhoI (not destroyed)
  Sequencing primers: 5′ pTC14_F2 (caagcctgattgggagaaaa)
Terms and licenses: Academic/Nonprofit Terms; Industry Terms: Not Available to Industry
How to cite: pHD10 was a gift from Adam Bogdanove & Daniel Voytas (Addgene plasmid # 30983 ; http://n2t.net/addgene:30983 ; RRID:Addgene_30983)
