[The description below was written by a language model from this plasmid's Addgene catalogue record and pLannotate feature annotations shown in this document.]
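Description:
pHD10 is a small bacterial module plasmid from a Golden Gate-style kit for building custom TALENs and other TAL effector-based DNA-targeting constructs. It is built on the pTC14 backbone (about 3 kb) and carries a single 106 bp insert, "repeat HD10", cloned between XbaI and XhoI sites that both remain intact. The insert is one TAL effector repeat of Xanthomonas oryzae origin. By the naming convention of this kit, "HD" denotes the repeat-variable diresidue, which is generally associated with recognition of cytosine, and "10" denotes the position the module is meant to occupy in an ordered repeat array, although the record itself does not spell this out.

The plasmid is maintained in E. coli at high copy through a ColE1/pMB1/pUC-type origin and is selected with tetracycline, conferred by a full-length TcR efflux gene driven by its native tet promoter. The remaining annotated features look like backbone remnants rather than working parts: short fragments of lacI, a partial RSF origin and a small KanR fragment, together with a T7 promoter and rrnB T1 and T2 terminators. The TAL repeat is not annotated in the automated feature table, and no expression cassette for it is evident, consistent with a storage and donor plasmid rather than an expression vector. In use, the repeat module would be released and joined with other position-specific repeat modules to assemble arrays of chosen DNA-binding specificity, which are then transferred into TALEN or TAL effector backbones.
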