Features (pLannotate 1.2.2; 10 found; start..end, strand, type, name):
      1..54      -  CDS            lacI (fragment): lac repressor; lacI; The lac repressor binds to the lac operator to inhibit transcription in E. coli. This inhibition can be relieved by adding lactose or isopropyl-β-D-thiogalactopyranoside (IPTG).
     56..180     -  rep_origin     RSF ori (fragment): Plasmids containing the RSF 1030 origin of replication can be propagated in E. coli cells that contain additional plasmids with compatible origins.
    196..224     +  promoter       tet promoter: E. coli promoter for tetracycline efflux protein gene
    272..1462    +  CDS            TcR: tetracycline efflux protein; tet; confers resistance to tetracycline
   1560..1634    +  CDS            KanR (fragment): aminoglycoside phosphotransferase; aphA-3; confers resistance to kanamycin
   1637..1655    -  promoter       T7 promoter: promoter for bacteriophage T7 RNA polymerase
   1950..2538    +  rep_origin     ori: high-copy-number ColE1/pMB1/pBR322/pUC origin of replication
   2721..2813    +  CDS            lacI (fragment): lac repressor; lacI; The lac repressor binds to the lac operator to inhibit transcription in E. coli. This inhibition can be relieved by adding lactose or isopropyl-β-D-thiogalactopyranoside (IPTG).
   2868..2895    -  terminator     rrnB T2 terminator: transcription terminator T2 from the E. coli rrnB gene
   3027..3070    +  terminator     rrnB T1 terminator: Escherichia coli rrnB; transcription terminator T1 from the E. coli rrnB gene
>Addgene plasmid #30983 | pHD10 | depositor full sequence | sequence record 14251 | Author sequence
CTGCATTAATGAATCGGCCAACGCGCGGGGAGAGGCGGTTTGCGTATTGGGCGCTCTTCCGCTTCCTCGC
TCACTGACTCGCTGCGCTCGGTCGTTCGGCTGCGGCGAGCGGTATCAGCTCACTCAAAGGCGGTAATACG
GTTATCCACAGAATCAGGGGATAACGCAGGAAAGAACATGAATTAATTCTCATGTTTGACAGCTTATCAT
CGATTAGCTTTAATGCGGTAGTTTATCACAGTTAAATTGCTAACGCAGTCAGGCACCGTGTATGAAATCT
AACAATGCGCTCATCGTCATCCTCGGCACCGTCACCCTGGATGCTGTAGGCATAGGCTTGGTTATGCCGG
TACTGCCGGGCCTCTTGCGGGATATCGTCCATTCCGACAGCATCGCCAGTCACTATGGCGTGCTGCTAGC
GCTATATGCGTTGATGCAATTTCTATGCGCACCCGTTCTCGGAGCACTGTCCGACCGCTTTGGCCGCCGC
CCAGTCCTGCTCGCTTCGCTACTTGGAGCCACTATCGACTACGCGATCATGGCGACCACACCCGTCCTGT
GGATTCTCTACGCCGGACGCATCGTGGCCGGCATCACCGGCGCCACAGGTGCGGTTGCTGGCGCCTATAT
CGCCGACATCACCGATGGGGAAGATCGGGCTCGCCACTTCGGGCTCATGAGCGCTTGTTTCGGCGTGGGT
ATGGTGGCAGGCCCCGTGGCCGGGGGACTGTTGGGCGCCATCTCCTTACATGCACCATTCCTTGCGGCGG
CGGTGCTCAACGGCCTCAACCTACTACTGGGCTGCTTCCTAATGCAGGAGTCGCATAAGGGAGAGCGCCG
ACCCATGCCCTTGAGAGCCTTCAACCCAGTCAGCTCCTTCCGGTGGGCGCGGGGCATGACTATCGTCGCC
GCACTTATGACTGTCTTCTTTATCATGCAACTCGTAGGACAGGTGCCGGCAGCGCTCTGGGTCATTTTCG
GCGAGGACCGCTTTCGCTGGAGCGCGACGATGATCGGCCTGTCGCTTGCGGTATTCGGAATCTTGCACGC
CCTCGCTCAAGCCTTCGTCACTGGTCCCGCCACCAAACGTTTCGGCGAGAAGCAGGCCATTATCGCCGGC
ATGGCGGCCGACGCGCTGGGCTACGTCTTGCTGGCGTTCGCGACGCGAGGCTGGATGGCCTTCCCCATTA
TGATTCTTCTCGCTTCCGGCGGCATCGGGATGCCCGCGTTGCAGGCCATGCTGTCCAGGCAGGTAGATGA
CGACCATCAGGGACAGCTTCAAGGATCGCTCGCGGCTCTTACCAGCCTAACTTCGATCATTGGACCGCTG
ATCGTCACGGCGATTTATGCCGCCTCGGCGAGCACATGGAACGGGTTGGCATGGATTGTAGGCGCCGCCC
TATACCTTGTCTGCCTCCCCGCGTTGCGTCGCGGTGCATGGAGCCGGGCCACCTCGACCTGAATGGAAGC
CGGCGGCACCTCGCTAACGGATTCACCACTCCAAGAATTGGAGCCAATCAATTCTTGCGGAGAACTGTGA
ATGCGCAAACCAACCCTTGATCGGGGAAGAACAGTATGTCGAGCTATTTTTTGACTTACTGGGGATCAAG
CCTGATTGGGAGAAAATAAAATATCCCCTATAGTGAGTCGTATTACATGGTCATAGCTGTTTCCTGGCAG
CTCTGGCCCGTGTCTCAAAATCTCTGATGTTACATTGCACAAGATAAAAATATATCATCATGCCTCCTCT
AGAGGTCTCCGCTCGAAACGGTGCAGCGGCTGTTGCCGGTGCTGTGCCAGGACCATGGCCTGACTCCGGA
CCAAGTGGTGGCTATCGCCAGCCACGATGGCGGGAGACCCTCGAGCCACCCATGACCAAAATCCCTTAAC
GTGAGTTACGCGTCGTTCCACTGAGCGTCAGACCCCGTAGAAAAGATCAAAGGATCTTCTTGAGATCCTT
TTTTTCTGCGCGTAATCTGCTGCTTGCAAACAAAAAAACCACCGCTACCAGCGGTGGTTTGTTTGCCGGA
TCAAGAGCTACCAACTCTTTTTCCGAAGGTAACTGGCTTCAGCAGAGCGCAGATACCAAATACTGTTCTT
CTAGTGTAGCCGTAGTTAGGCCACCACTTCAAGAACTCTGTAGCACCGCCTACATACCTCGCTCTGCTAA
TCCTGTTACCAGTGGCTGCTGCCAGTGGCGATAAGTCGTGTCTTACCGGGTTGGACTCAAGACGATAGTT
ACCGGATAAGGCGCAGCGGTCGGGCTGAACGGGGGGTTCGTGCACACAGCCCAGCTTGGAGCGAACGACC
TACACCGAACTGAGATACCTACAGCGTGAGCTATGAGAAAGCGCCACGCTTCCCGAAGGGAGAAAGGCGG
ACAGGTATCCGGTAAGCGGCAGGGTCGGAACAGGAGAGCGCACGAGGGAGCTTCCAGGGGGAAACGCCTG
GTATCTTTATAGTCCTGTCGGGTTTCGCCACCTCTGACTTGAGCGTCGATTTTTGTGATGCTCGTCAGGG
GGGCGGAGCCTATGGAAAAACGCCAGCAACGCGGCCTTTTTACGGTTCCTGGCCTTTTGCTGGCCTTTTG
CTCACATGTTCTTTCCTGCGTTATCCCCTGATTCTGTGGATAACCGTATTACCGCCTTTGAGTGAGCTGA
TACCGCTCGCCGCAGCCGAACGACCGAGCGCAGCGAGTCAGTGAGCGAGGAAGCGGAAGAGCGCCCAATA
CGCAAACCGCCTCTCCCCGCGCGTTGGCCGATTCATTAATGCAGCTGGCACGACAGGTTTCCCGACTGGA
AAGCGGGCAGTGAGCGCAACGCAATTAATACGCGTACCGCTAGCCAGGAAGAGTTTGTAGAAACGCAAAA
AGGCCATCCGTCAGGATGGCCTTCTGCTTAGTTTGATGCCTGGCAGTTTATGGCGGGCGTCCTGCCCGCC
ACCCTCCGGGCCGTTGCTTCACAACGTTCAAATCCGCTCCCGGCGGATTTGTCCTACTCAGGAGAGCGTT
CACCGACAAACAACAGATAAAACGAAAGGCCCAGTCTTCCGACTGAGCCTTTCGTTTTATTTGATGCCTG
GCAGTTCCCTACTCTCGCGTT
