>Addgene plasmid #30983 | pHD10 | addgene partial sequence | sequence record 35601 | 30983 with pTC14_F2 (caagcctgattgggagaaaa)
ATAGCTGTTTCCTGGCAGCTCTGGCCCGTGTCTCAAAATCTCTGATGTTACATTGCACAAGATAAAAATA
TATCATCATGCCTCCTCTAGAGGTCTCCGCTCGAAACGGTGCAGCGGCTGTTGCCGGTGCTGTGCCAGGA
CCATGGCCTGACTCCGGACCAAGTGGTGGCTATCGCCAGCCACGATGGCGGGAGACCCTCGAGCCACCCA
TGACCAAAATCCCTTAACGTGAGTTACGCGTCGTTCCACTGAGCGTCAGACCCCGTAGAAAAGATCAAAG
GATCTTCTTGAGATCCTTTTTTTCTGCGCGTAATCTGCTGCTTGCAAACAAAAAAACCACCGCTACCAGC
GGTGGTTTGTTTGCCGGATCAAGAGCTACCAACTCTTTTTCCGAAGGTAACTGGCTTCAGCAGAGCGCAG
ATACCAAATACTGTTCTTCTAGTGTAGCCGTAGTTAGGCCACCACTTCAAGAACTCTGTAGCACCGCCTA
CATACCTCGCTCTGCTAATCCTGTTACCAGTGGCTGCTGCCAGTGGCGATAAGTCGTGTCTTACCGGGTT
GGACTCAAGACGATAGTTACCGGATAAGGCGCAGCGGTCGGGCTGAACGGGGGGTTCGTGCACACAGCCC
AGCTTGGAGCGAACGACCTACACCGAACTGAGATACCTACAGCGTGAGCTATGAGAAAGCGCCACGCTTC
CCGAAGGGAGAAAGGCGGACAGGTATCCGGTAAGCGGCAGGGTCGGAACAGGAGAGCGCACGAGGGAGCT
TCCAGGGGGAAACGCCTGGTATCTTTATAGTCCTGTCGGGTTTCGCCACCTCTGACTTGAGCGTCGATTT
TTGTGATGCTCGTCAGGGGGCGGAGCCTATGGAAAAACGCCAGCAACGCGGCCTTTTTACGGTTCCTGGC
CT
